>Addgene plasmid #169152 | pMAL728 | addgene full sequence | sequence record 340492 | Addgene NGS Result
CAGCTTTTGTTCCCTTTAGTGAGGGTTAATTCCGAGCTTGGCGTAATCATGGTCATAGCTGTTTCCTGTG
TGAAATTGTTATCCGCTCACAATTCCACACAACATACGAGCCGGAAGCATAAAGTGTAAAGCCTGGGGTG
CCTAATGAGTGAGCTAACTCACATTAATTGCGTTGCGCTCACTGCCCGCTTTCCAGTCGGGAAACCTGTC
GTGCCAGCTGCATTAATGAATCGGCCAACGCGCGGGGAGAGGCGGTTTGCGTATTGGGCGCTCTTCCGCT
TCCTCGCTCACTGACTCGCTGCGCTCGGTCGTTCGGCTGCGGCGAGCGGTATCAGCTCACTCAAAGGCGG
TAATACGGTTATCCACAGAATCAGGGGATAACGCAGGAAAGAACATGTGAGCAAAAGGCCAGCAAAAGGC
CAGGAACCGTAAAAAGGCCGCGTTGCTGGCGTTTTTCCATAGGCTCCGCCCCCCTGACGAGCATCACAAA
AATCGACGCTCAAGTCAGAGGTGGCGAAACCCGACAGGACTATAAAGATACCAGGCGTTTCCCCCTGGAA
GCTCCCTCGTGCGCTCTCCTGTTCCGACCCTGCCGCTTACCGGATACCTGTCCGCCTTTCTCCCTTCGGG
AAGCGTGGCGCTTTCTCATAGCTCACGCTGTAGGTATCTCAGTTCGGTGTAGGTCGTTCGCTCCAAGCTG
GGCTGTGTGCACGAACCCCCCGTTCAGCCCGACCGCTGCGCCTTATCCGGTAACTATCGTCTTGAGTCCA
ACCCGGTAAGACACGACTTATCGCCACTGGCAGCAGCCACTGGTAACAGGATTAGCAGAGCGAGGTATGT
AGGCGGTGCTACAGAGTTCTTGAAGTGGTGGCCTAACTACGGCTACACTAGAAGAACAGTATTTGGTATC
TGCGCTCTGCTGAAGCCAGTTACCTTCGGAAAAAGAGTTGGTAGCTCTTGATCCGGCAAACAAACCACCG
CTGGTAGCGGTGGTTTTTTTGTTTGCAAGCAGCAGATTACGCGCAGAAAAAAAGGATCTCAAGAAGATCC
TTTGATCTTTTCTACGGGGTCTGACGCTCAGTGGAACGAAAACTCACGTTAAGGGATTTTGGTCATGAGA
TTATCAAAAAGGATCTTCACCTAGATCCTTTTAAATTAAAAATGAAGTTTTAAATCAATCTAAAGTATAT
ATGAGTAAACTTGGTCTGACAGTTACCAATGCTTAATCAGTGAGGCACCTATCTCAGCGATCTGTCTATT
TCGTTCATCCATAGTTGCCTGACTCCCCGTCGTGTAGATAACTACGATACGGGAGGGCTTACCATCTGGC
CCCAGTGCTGCAATGATACCGCGAGACCCACGCTCACCGGCTCCAGATTTATCAGCAATAAACCAGCCAG
CCGGAAGGGCCGAGCGCAGAAGTGGTCCTGCAACTTTATCCGCCTCCATCCAGTCTATTAATTGTTGCCG
GGAAGCTAGAGTAAGTAGTTCGCCAGTTAATAGTTTGCGCAACGTTGTTGCCATTGCTACAGGCATCGTG
GTGTCACGCTCGTCGTTTGGTATGGCTTCATTCAGCTCCGGTTCCCAACGATCAAGGCGAGTTACATGAT
CCCCCATGTTGTGCAAAAAAGCGGTTAGCTCCTTCGGTCCTCCGATCGTTGTCAGAAGTAAGTTGGCCGC
AGTGTTATCACTCATGGTTATGGCAGCACTGCATAATTCTCTTACTGTCATGCCATCCGTAAGATGCTTT
TCTGTGACTGGTGAGTACTCAACCAAGTCATTCTGAGAATAGTGTATGCGGCGACCGAGTTGCTCTTGCC
CGGCGTCAATACGGGATAATACCGCGCCACATAGCAGAACTTTAAAAGTGCTCATCATTGGAAAACGTTC
TTCGGGGCGAAAACTCTCAAGGATCTTACCGCTGTTGAGATCCAGTTCGATGTAACCCACTCGTGCACCC
AACTGATCTTCAGCATCTTTTACTTTCACCAGCGTTTCTGGGTGAGCAAAAACAGGAAGGCAAAATGCCG
CAAAAAAGGGAATAAGGGCGACACGGAAATGTTGAATACTCATACTCTTCCTTTTTCAATATTATTGAAG
CATTTATCAGGGTTATTGTCTCATGAGCGGATACATATTTGAATGTATTTAGAAAAATAAACAAATAGGG
GTTCCGCGCACATTTCCCCGAAAAGTGCCACCTGACGTCCTCGGCGCGTGACGTCTAAGAAACCATTATT
ATCATGACATTAACCTATAAAAATAGGCGTATCACGAGGCCCTTTCGTCTCGCGCGTTTCGGTGATGACG
GTGAAAACCTCTGACACATGCAGCTCCCGGAGACGGTCACAGCTTGTCTGTAAGCGGATGCCGGGAGCAG
ACAAGCCCGTCAGGGCGCGTCAGCGGGTGTTGGCGGGTGTCGGGGCTGGCTTAACTATGCGGCATCAGAG
CAGATTGTACTGAGAGTGCACCATACCACCTTTTCAATTCATCATTTTTTTTTTATTCTTTTTTTTGATT
TCGGTTTCCTTGAAATTTTTTTGATTCGGTAATCTCCGAACAGAAGGAAGAACGAAGGAAGGAGCACAGA
CTTAGATTGGTATATATACGCATATTGGGTCAGCAGTACAGAACCCTCGACGAAGTTGTAAGTGGTGGAT
CAGATATCATCATTGTTGGCAGAGGACTTTTCGCCAAGGGTAGAGATCCTAATACTAAACTCACAAATTA
GAGCTTCAATTTAATTATATCAGTTATTACCCTATGCGGTGTGAAATACCGCACAGATGCGTAAGGAGAA
AATACCGCATCAGGAAATTGTAAGCGTTAATATTTTGTTAAAATTCGCGTTAAATTTTTGTTAAATCAGC
TCATTTTTTAACCAATAGGCCGAAATCGGCAAAATCCCTTATAAATCAAAAGAATAGACCGAGATAGGGT
[37 nt withheld, positions 2941-2977]
AAAGAACGTGGACTCCAACGTCAAAGG
[49 nt withheld, positions 3005-3053]
T
[91 nt withheld, positions 3055-3145]
G
[124 nt withheld, positions 3147-3270]
CCATTCGCCATTCAGGCTGCGCAACTGTTGGGAAGGGCGATCGGTGCGGGCCTCTTCGCTATTACGCCAG
CTGGCGAAAGGGGGATGTGCTGCAAGGCGATTAAGTTGGGTAACGCCAGGGTTTTCCCAGTCACGACGTT
GTAAAACGACGGCCAGTGAATTGTAATACGACTCACTATAGGGGGCCAGCGTGGCCGTTTAAACATTTAA
ATGGCCGGCCGCTGCCACCGTTGTTTCCACCGAAGAAACCACCGTTGCCGTAACCACCACGACGGTTGTT
GCTAAAGAAGCTGCCACCGCCACGGCCACCGTTGTAGCCGCCGTTGTTGTTATTGTAGTTGCTACTGTTA
TTTCTGGCACTTCTTGGTTTTCCTCTTAAGTGAGGAGGAACATAACCATTCTCGTTGTTGTCGTTGATGC
TTAAATTTTGCACTTGTTCGCTCAGTTCAGCCATAATATGAAATGCTTTTCTTGTTGTTCTTACGGAATA
CCACTTGCCACCTATCACCACAACTAACTTTTTCCCGTTCCTCCATCTCTTTTATATTTTTTTTCTGGAG
TTCAAGAGAAAAAAAAAGAAAAAGCAAAAAGAAAAAAGGAAAGCGCGCCTCGTTCAGAATGACACGTATA
GAATGATGCATTACCTTGTCATCTTCAGTATCATACTGTTCGTATACATACTTACTGACATTCATAGGTA
TACATATATACACATGTATATATATCGTATGCTGCAGCTTTAAATAATCGGTGTCAAGATCTGAGCTCCA
CCGCGGTGGCGGCCGCTTATTTACTCAGGATCCCGCATGTTGCAGGTGGGAGTTCCAGCTCCCGGGAAAC
AGCTGATAGCTTCAAAATGTTTCTACTCCTTTTTTACTCTTCCAGATTTTCTCGGACTCCGCGCATCGCC
GTACCACTTCAAAACACCCAAGCACAGCATACTAAATTTCCCCTCTTTCTTCCTCTAGGGTGTCGTTAAT
TACCCGTACTAAAGGTTTGGAAAAGAAAAAAGAGACCGCCTCGTTTCTTTTTCTTCGTCGAAAAAGGCAA
TAAAAATTTTTATCACGTTTCTTTTTCTTGAAAATTTTTTTTTTGATTTTTTTCTCTTTCGATGACCTCC
CATTGATATTTAAGTTAATAAACGGTCTTCAATTTCTCAAGTTTCAGTTTCATTTTTCTTGTTCTATTAC
AACTTTTTTTACTTCTTGCTCATTAGAAAGAAAGCATAGCAATCTAATCTAAGTTTTGGCGGCCGCTAAA
ATCATGGCTAGCCCGAAAAAAAAGAGAAAAGTAGCCCCACCAACGGACGTTTCACTTGGTGACGAATTAC
ATTTAGACGGTGAGGATGTAGCTATGGCACATGCCGATGCTCTTGATGATTTTGATCTGGACATGTTAGG
TGATGGGGATTCTCCCGGCCCCGGATTTACACCACATGATTCTGCTCCGTATGGCGCGTTGGACATGGCA
GATTTCGAATTTGAACAGATGTTTACTGATGCACTTGGTATCGACGAATATGGAGGTGAATTCGGAGCAG
ATGATACTAGAGTTGAAGTCCAACCTCCAGCCCAATGGGTATTGGATTTGATCGAGGCCTCACCCATAGC
AAGTGTTGTTAGTGATCCCAGATTGGCTGATAATCCTTTGATTGCTATCAACCAGGCCTTTACCGATCTA
ACTGGGTATTCTGAGGAAGAATGTGTTGGGCGTAATTGTAGGTTCTTACAGGGATCTGGTACTGAACCCT
GGCTAACAGATAAGATCCGTCAAGGTGTTCGTGAGCATAAACCCGTGTTGGTTGAGATTTTGAATTACAA
AAAGGATGGTACTCCTTTTCGTAATGCAGTTTTGGTGGCACCAATCTATGATGACGATGATGAATTACTA
TACTTCCTTGGTAGCCAAGTGGAAGTGGATGACGATCAACCGAACATGGGCATGGCCCGTAGAGAACGTG
CTGCGGAGATGTTAAAAACTCTTTCACCACGTCAATTAGAAGTCACAACTCTGGTTGCATCAGGCCTAAG
AAATAAAGAAGTGGCTGCCAGACTGGGTCTTTCAGAAAAAACTGTCAAAATGCACAGAGGTTTGGTAATG
GAAAAATTAAACTTAAAAACGAGTGCAGATTTAGTTAGAATTGCCGTAGAAGCAGGTATTTAAGTCGACC
TCGAGTAATGATCATGTAATTAGTTATGTCACGCTTACATTCACGCCCTCCCCCCACATCCGCTCTAACC
GAAAAGGAAGGAGTTAGACAACCTGAAGTCTAGGTCCCTATTTATTTTTTTATAGTTATGTTAGTATTAA
GAACGTTATTTATATTTCAAATTTTTCTTTTTTTTCTGTACAGACGCGTGTACGCATGTAACATTATACT
GAAAACCTTGCTTGAGAAGGTTTTGGGACGCTCGAAGGCTTTAATTTGCGGCCTTATCGCCGGGTACGTG
AGTTCGCCAGCTTCGAGTAGGTAGCCTTTAGTCCATGCGTTATAGGTAGCCTTTAGTCCATGCGTTATAG
GTAGCCTTTAGTCCATGCGTTATAGGTAGCCTTTAGTCCATGCGTTATAGGTAGCCTTTAGTCCATGCTT
AAGAGACACTAGAGGGTATATAATGGAAGCTCGACTTCCAGCTTGGCAATCCGGTACTGTTGGTAAAGCC
ACCGCGGCCGCTAAAATCATGCCACCCAAGAGAAAGACGCTGAACGCGGCAGCGGAAGCTAACGCCCATG
CAGATGGCCACGCGGACGGTAATGCGGACGGTCATGTAGCTAACACCGCGGCTTCCTCTAACAACGCACG
TTTCGCTGACTTGACGAATATCGATACGCCAGGGTTGGGACCGACTACTACCACCTTATTGGTGGAGCCT
GCCAGGTCTAAAAGACAAAGGGTCAGTCGTGCGTGTGACCAATGCAGAGCCGCTCGTGAAAAATGTGACG
GTATTCAGCCTGCATGTTTTCCTTGCGTGAGTCAGGGCAGGTCTTGCACGTATCAGGCTTCCCCCAAGAA
GCGTGGCGTTCAGACTGGTTATATTAGGACCTTGGAATTGGCGTTGGCGTGGATGTTTGAAAACGTAGCA
AGGTCCGAAGACGCGCTACATAATCTATTAGTCAGGGACGCTGGCCAAGGCTCAGCGTTACTGGTAGGGA
AGGATTCACCGGCGGCGGAAAGACTGCATGCAAGGTGGGCGACCTCCAGGGTCAATAAAAGTATCACAAG
GCTTCTCCGTCAATTAGAGCTGCCGCCCACGGCTACTGCCACTGCGTCAATCATGCCTCACGTCATGGAA
CAACCCTTGAGTACGTCAATAAACCCTGTTAATGATCGTTTTAATGGGATTCCAAATCCGACGCCTTACA
ATTCTGACGCTGCTCTTGACGCTATAACCCAAACCAACGATTACGGTTCCGTGAATACCCACGGAATCCT
GAGCACCTACCCCCCTCCAGCAACACACCTTAACGAGGCGTCAGTAGCTCTAGCTCCGGGAGGGGCGCCT
CCGCGTCCACCCCCACCGTACGTGGACTCAACGACTAATCACCCTCCCTATCATAGCAACCTGGTCCCTA
TGGCAAATTTTGGTTACAGTACAGTTGATTATGATGCCATGGTAGATGATTTAGCGAGTATTGAATATAC
TGATGCTGTAGATGTTGACCCACAATTTATGACGAATCTTGGGTTCGTCCCTGGGTGCAATTTCAGTGAC
ATTAACACGTATGAACAATAATGACTCGAGTAATGATCATCTCTGCTTTTGTGCGCGTATGTTTATGTAT
GTACCTCTCTCTCTATTTCTATTTTTAAACCACCCTCTCAATAAAATAAAAATAATAAAGTATTTTTAAG
GAAAAGACGTGTTTAAGCACTGACTTTATCTACTTTTTGTACGTTTTCATTGATATAATGTGTTTTGTCT
CTCCCTTTTCTACGAAAATTTCAAAAATTGACCAAAAAAAGGAATATATATACGAAAAACTATTATATTT
ATATATCATAGTGTTGATAAAAAATGTTTATCCATTGGACCGTGTATCATATTTATCGCCGGGTTATCGC
CGGGCCAGCTTAAGAATAAATTAAACTAGTGGGTAATCGCTTATCCTAGGATAAACAATTATCCTCAAGG
GTAATCGCTTATCCTCTAGGGTAATCGCTTATCCTAGGGTAATCGCTTATCCTTTCTAGATATATATATG
TGTGCGACGACACATGATCATATGGCATGCATGTGCTCTGTATGTATATAAAACTCTTGTTTTCTTCTTT
TCTCTAAATATTCTTTCCTTATACATTAGGACCTTTGCAGCATAAATTACTATACTTCTATAGACACACA
AACACAAATACACACACTAAATTAATAGCGGCCGCTAAAATCATGGCTAGCGTCGACAAAGGAGAAGAAC
TTTTCACTGGAGTTGTCCCAATTCTTGTTGAATTAGATGGTGATGTTAATGGGCACAAATTTTCTGTCAG
TGGAGAGGGTGAAGGTGATGCAACATACGGAAAACTTACCCTTAAATTTATTTGCACTACTGGAAAACTA
CCTGTTCCATGGCCAACACTTGTCACTACTTTCACTTATGGTGTTCAATGCTTTTCAAGATACCCAGATC
ATATGAAACGGCATGACTTTTTCAAGAGTGCCATGCCCGAAGGTTATGTACAGGAAAGAACTATATTTTT
CAAAGATGACGGGAACTACAAGACACGTGCTGAAGTCAAGTTTGAAGGTGATACCCTTGTTAATAGAATC
GAGTTAAAAGGTATTGATTTTAAAGAAGATGGAAACATTCTTGGACACAAATTGGAATACAACTATAACT
CACACAATGTATACATCATGGCAGACAAACAAAAGAATGGAATCAAAGTTAACTTCAAAATTAGACACAA
CATTGAAGATGGAAGCGTTCAACTAGCAGACCATTATCAACAAAATACTCCAATTGGCGATGGCCCTGTC
CTTTTACCAGACAACCATTACCTGTCCACACAATCTGCCCTTTCGAAAGATCCCAACGAAAAGAGAGACC
ACATGGTCCTTCTTGAGTTTGTAACAGCTGCTGGGATTACACATGGCATGGATGAACTATACAAACTCGA
GTAATGATCAGCGAATTTCTTATGATTTATGATTTTTATTATTAAATAAGTTATAAAAAAAATAAGTGTA
TACAAATTTTAAAGTGACTCTTAGGTTTTAAAACGAAAATTCTTATTCTTGAGTAACTCTTTCCTGTAGG
TCAGGTTGCTTTCTCAGGTATAGCATGAGGTCGCTCTTATCGCCGGGCACCCATGAACCACACGGTTAGT
CCAAAAGGGGCAGTTCAGATTCCAGATGCGGGAATTAGCTTGCTGCCACCCTCACCTCACTAACGCTGCG
GTGTGCGGATACTTCATGCTATTTATAGACGCGCGTGTCGGAATCAGCACGCGCAAGAACCAAATGGGAA
AATCGGAATGGGTCCAGAACTGCTTTGAGTGCTGGCTATTGGCGTCTGATTTCCGTTTTGGGAATCCTTT
GCCGCGCGCCCCTCTCAAAACTCCGCACAAGTCCCAGAAAGCGGGAAAGAAATAAAACGCCACCAAAAAA
AAAAAAATAAAAGCCAATCCTCGAAGCGTGGGTGGTAGGCCCTGGATTATCCCGTACAAGTATTTCTCAG
GAGTAAAAAAACCGTTTGTTTTGGAATTTCCCATTTCGCGGCCACCTACGCCGCTATCTTTGCAACAACT
ATCTGCGATAACTCAGCAAATTTTGCATATTCGTGTTGCAGTATTGCGATAATGGGAGTCTTACTTCCAA
CATAACGGCAGAAAGAAATGTGAGAAAATTTTGCATCCTTTGCCTCCGTTCAAGTATATAAAGTCGGCAT
GCTTGATAATCTTTCTTTCCATCCTACATTGTTCTAATTATTCTTATTCTCCTTTATTCTTTCCTAACAT
ACCAAGAAATTAATCTTCTGTCATTCGCTTAAACACTATATCAATAAGCGGCCGCTAAAATC
[2754 nt withheld, positions 9283-12036]
CTCGAGAGTGCTGGAGGACAGATGAGAAAGGGTATTGATCTAGCTACTACACTCGAACGTATCGAGAAGA
ATTTTATTATCACTGATCCTAGGCTTCCCGATAATCCCATTATTTTTGCATCTGATAGTTTCTTGGAGCT
CACGGAATATAGCCGTGAAGAAATTCTTGGAAGAAATTGCAGGTTTCTACAAGGTCCAGAGACTGATCTA
ACCACAGTGAAGAAGATTCGAAATGCTATTGATAACCAAACCGAAGTGACAGTTCAGCTCATCAACTACA
CCAAGAGCGGAAAGAAGTTCTGGAACATTTTCCACTTGCAACCTATGCGTGATCAGAAGGGAGAAGTACA
ATACTTTATTGGAGTTCAACTAGACGGGAGCAAGCACGTAGAACCAGTTCGCAATGTCATTGAAGAAACC
GCAGTGAAAGAGGGAGAAGACCTGGTGAAAAAAACAGCTGTGAATATCGATGAAGCGGTTCGAGAACTTC
CTATGTCTTGTGCACAAGAATCTATTACTTCTTTGTACAAGAAGGCTGGTTCTGAAAACTTGTACTTCCA
ATAATAATGATCGAGAGCTTTTGATTAAGCCTTCTAGTCCAAAAAACACGTTTTTTTGTCATTTATTTCA
TTTTCTTAGAATAGTTTAGTTTATTCATTTTATAGTCACGAATGTTTTATGATTCTATATAGGGTTGCAA
ACAAGCATTTTTCATTTTATGTTAAAACAATTTCAGGTTTACCTTTTATTCTGCTTGTGGTGACGCGTGT
ATCCGCCCGCTCTTTTGGTCACCCATGTATCGCCGGCGAATAAATTAAGGCGCGCCTTAATTTATTCGCC
GGCGATAAATATGATACACGGTCCAATGGATAAACATTTTTTATCAACACTATGATATATAAATATAATA
GTTTTTCGTATATATATTCCTTTTTTTGGTCAATTTTTGAAATTTTCGTAGAAAAGGGAGAGACAAAACA
CATTATATCAATGAAAACGTACAAAAAGTAGATAAAGTCAGTGCTTAAACACGTCTTTTCCTTAAAAATA
CTTTATTATTTTTATTTTATTGAGAGGGTGGTTTAAAAATAGAAATAGAGAGAGAGGTACATACATAAAC
ATACGCGCACAAAAGCAGAGATGATCATTACTCGAGTCATTATTGTTCATACGTGTTAATGTCACTGAAA
TTGCACCCAGGGACGAACCCAAGATTCGTCATAAATTGTGGGTCAACATCTACAGCATCAGTATATTCAA
TACTCGCTAAATCATCTACCATGGCATCATAATCAACTGTACTGTAACCAAAATTTGCCATAGGGACCAG
GTTGCTATGATAGGGAGGGTGATTAGTCGTTGAGTCCACGTACGGTGGGGGTGGACGCGGAGGCGCCCCT
CCCGGAGCTAGAGCTACTGACGCCTCGTTAAGGTGTGTTGCTGGAGGGGGGTAGGTGCTCAGGATTCCGT
GGGTATTCACGGAACCGTAATCGTTGGTTTGGGTTATAGCGTCAAGAGCAGCGTCAGAATTGTAAGGCGT
CGGATTTGGAATCCCATTAAAACGATCATTAACAGGGTTTATTGACGTACTCAAGGGTTGTTCCATGACG
TGAGGCATGATTGACGCAGTGGCAGTAGCCGTGGGCGGCAGCTCTAATTGACGGAGAAGCCTTGTGATAC
TTTTATTGACCCTGGAGGTCGCCCACCTTGCATGCAGTCTTTCCGCCGCCGGTGAATCCTTCCCTACCAG
TAACGCTGAGCCTTGGCCAGCGTCCCTGACTAATAGATTATGTAGCGCGTCTTCGGACCTTGCTACGTTT
TCAAACATCCACGCCAACGCCAATTCCAAGGTCCTAATATAACCAGTCTGAACGCCACGCTTCTTGGGGG
AAGCCTGATACGTGCAAGACCTGCCCTGACTCACGCAAGGAAAACATGCAGGCTGAATACCGTCACATTT
TTCACGAGCGGCTCTGCATTGGTCACACGCACGACTGACCCTTTGTCTTTTAGACCTGGCAGGCTCCACC
AATAAGGTGGTAGTAGTCGGTCCCAACCCTGGCGTATCGATATTCGTCAAGTCAGCGAAACGTGCGTTGT
TAGAGGAAGCCGCGGTGTTAGCTACATGACCGTCCGCATTACCGTCCGCGTGGCCATCTGCATGGGCGTT
AGCTTCCGCTGCCGCGTTCAGCGTCTTTCTCTTGGGTGGCATGATTTTAGCGGCCGCGGTGGCTTTACCA
ACAGTACCGGATTGCCAAGCTGGAAGTCGAGCTTCCATTATATACCCTCTAGTGTCTCTTAAGCATGGAC
TAAAGGCTACCTATAACGCATGGACTAAAGGCTACCTATAACGCATGGACTAAAGGCTACCTATAACGCA
TGGACTAAAGGCTACCTATAACGCATGGACTAAAGGCTACCTACTCGAAGCTGGCGAACTCACGTACCCG
GAGGTACCCAAAGCCGAATCCACCACGGTCACCGTTGTTTCTGAAGAAACCACCACGGCCGCCACCGTTG
TTGAAACCACCACGAGGAGCAGAATCGCCTCTTCTGCCACCACCGTTACGGATGTGAGGTGGAACGTAAC
CACCACGTCTTTGTTGCCCTTCAGGCATGGAAACTTGCTCTGCTAACTCAGTCATATTGGATATATGTAT
TACTTTCTTTATTTTTTGTAGTTTAGTCTTCTATTTCTTTTATAGTTTGGTATCTTTTTGCAAAAAATTT
ACCTCTATATCGTGTTCGTGCGTATTTCTTCCTCTATAATATGAAAAGAAAGGCAGTAGTCTTGGTTTTC
TATTATTCCAAATATTACAAGAATACCCAGAACCACAAGAAGCAGAAGAAACTAACTGCTTTATATACTT
AATTTCCCGCCACAAGCTCATCGCCCAGAAGTTTTTTTCAGTTTTTCACCTGACAATCTGGCAGCTCGCT
GAAAAATTTTCACCTGGGGTCGCCTGCTACGTAGAGTGATCACGTTTATGAATAGCACATTATATAGTGG
CCCAGACGGTCTGATGGTAGTTCATGTAGTTAAGAATAAATACTCTGTTTGTGTGATTTCTATGTGTACG
TTATCTATATAAATATTGTTGATGGTGGTAGCTGTGGGCTGTGTTCTATGCTAGGACACCCTTAGTGGAT
GGAACGTCATCGCGACCCGTAGGTGTTCTTGCCTCTCTGATGGCGATGGCGAGCGCCTTGAAAGCTGATT
CGGAGCGGTGGTGGTCGTTGGTGCCCCGCAGACAGTCCACATGCATGGTGATACGCGCCTCAGTGGCGAA
ACTCTCCAAGAAGTGCGGGATCATCTCTGTGGATAGCTGGCCTATGCGTTCTCGCTTCAGGCCCAGCTCC
ACCACGGCGAAAGGCCTATTGGAGAAGTCAACCACAGCGCGGCTCAGCGCCTCGTCCAGTGGTGCAAACC
CATGCCCGAACCTCTTGATACCACGCACGGAGCCAAGCGCCTCCTTGAACGCTTGGCCCAGCGCAATCCC
ACAGTCCTCAACAGTGTGGTGGTCATCGATGTGCAAGTCCCCTATACACTCCAGGATCAGAGACCACCCG
CCATGCTTCGCCAGCGCAGTCAACATGTGGTCCAAAAACCCAACTCCAGTGTGCACATGGATGGTCTGCC
CATCACCACTAGCATATTCCTTGCCCAGTATGCTCTCCCGTACAGAAACAGACCCACCGTCAAGATCCAG
CGCCAGCTGTATATTCGTCTCCTGCGTAACCCTCTTAACAAACGCCATCCTTTGCTCGATGCTTCTCTTT
GCTTCAATTATCTCAACTTTAAGTAAACCTGAAGTAAACTAGAACTAGATTAAATCAGAAGGCATCCGCA
GCTTTATATACATATAGAGCCTCTTTGCCTTCGTTTATCTTGCCTGCTCATTTTTTAGTATATTCTTCGA
AGAAATCACATTACTTTATATAATGTATAATTCATTATGTGATAATGCCAATCGCTAAGAAAAAAAAAGA
GTCATCCGCTAGGTGGAAAAAAAAAAATGAAAATCATTACCGAGGCATAAAAAAATATAGAGTGTACTAG
AGGAGGCCAAGAGTAATAGAAAAAGAAAATTGCGGGAAAGGACTGTGTTATGACTTCCCTGACTAATGCC
GTGTTCAAACGATACCTGGCAGTGACTCCTAGCGCTCACCAAGCTCTTAAAACGAGAATTAAGAAAAAGT
CGTCATCTTTCGATAAGTTTTTCCCACAGCAAAGCAATAGTAGAAAAAAACAATGGGAAACGTTGAATGA
AGACAAAGCGTCGTGGTTTAAAAGGAAATACGCTCACGTACATGCTAGGGAACAGGACCGTGCAGCGGCC
AGCGTGGCCGTTTAAACATTTAAATGGCCGGCC
Features (pLannotate 1.2.2; 33 found; start..end, strand, type, name):
     13..31      -  promoter       T3 promoter: promoter for bacteriophage T3 RNA polymerase
     74..96      -  protein_bind   lac operator (fragment): The lac repressor binds to the lac operator to inhibit transcription in E. coli. This inhibition can be relieved by adding lactose or isopropyl-β-D-thiogalactopyranoside (IPTG). lac repressor encoded by lacI
    100..130     -  promoter       lac promoter: promoter for the E. coli lac operon
    145..166     -  protein_bind   CAP binding site: CAP binding activates transcription in the presence of cAMP. E. coli catabolite activator protein
    179..271     -  CDS            lacI (fragment): lac repressor; lacI; The lac repressor binds to the lac operator to inhibit transcription in E. coli. This inhibition can be relieved by adding lactose or isopropyl-β-D-thiogalactopyranoside (IPTG).
    454..1042    -  rep_origin     ori: high-copy-number ColE1/pMB1/pBR322/pUC origin of replication
   1213..2073    -  CDS            AmpR: β-lactamase; bla; confers resistance to ampicillin, carbenicillin, and related antibiotics
   2074..2178    -  promoter       AmpR promoter: bla
   2289..2324    +  CDS            rop (fragment): Rop protein, which maintains plasmids at low copy number; rop
   2426..2475    +  misc_feature   bom (fragment): basis of mobility region from pBR322
   2483..2615    +  promoter       URA3 promoter (fragment): S. cerevisiae URA3
   2615..2707    +  CDS            URA3 (fragment): PYRF_YEAST - Experimental evidence at protein level: Swiss-Prot protein existence level 1. From Saccharomyces cerevisiae (strain ATCC 204508 / S288c) (Baker's yeast).
   2763..2814    +  misc_feature   bom (fragment): basis of mobility region from pBR322
   2842..3270    -  rep_origin     f1 ori (sequence partly withheld): f1 bacteriophage origin of replication; arrow indicates direction of (+) strand synthesis
   3274..3431    -  CDS            lacZα (fragment): LacZα fragment of β-galactosidase; lacZ fragment
   3434..3452    +  promoter       T7 promoter: promoter for bacteriophage T7 RNA polymerase
   3527..3724    -  CDS            DED1 (fragment): DED1_YEAST - Also known as SPP81. Experimental evidence at protein level: Swiss-Prot protein existence level 1. ATP-binding RNA helicase involved in translation initiation. Remodels RNA in response to ADP and ATP concentrations by facilitating disruption, but also formation of RNA duplexes. Has weak ATP-dependent affinity for dsRNA, but strong ATP-dependent affinity for ssRNA. Acts as a virus host factor involved in the replication of the MBV and the L-A viruses by promoting the negative-strand RNA synthesis. May be involved in recognition of the preinitiation complex and DNA binding of the RN
   3720..4052    -  CDS            YO201_YEAST (fragment): Protein uncertain: Swiss-Prot protein existence level 5. From Saccharomyces cerevisiae (strain ATCC 204508 / S288c) (Baker's yeast).
   4116..4513    +  promoter       TEF1 promoter: S. cerevisiae TEF1; promoter for EF-1α
   4516..4797    +  CDS            VP16_HHV11 (fragment): Experimental evidence at protein level: Swiss-Prot protein existence level 1. May play a role in the aggregation of tegument proteins around nucleocapsids during virus morphogenesis. From Human herpesvirus 1 (strain 17) (HHV-1) (Human herpes simplex virus 1).
   4795..5430    +  CDS            LVHTH_ERYLH (fragment): Experimental evidence at protein level: Swiss-Prot protein existence level 1. Has reversible, light-dependent DNA-binding activity. Upon illumination an internal FMN-protein adduct is formed which changes the protein conformation so that the previously sequestered DNA-binding domain is free to bind DNA. Binds to sequences within in its own promoter when illuminated but not when it has been incubated in the dark. From Erythrobacter litoralis (strain HTCC2594).
   5452..5699    +  terminator     CYC1 terminator: S. cerevisiae CYC1; transcription terminator for CYC1
   5870..5901    +  promoter       minP: minimal TATA-box promoter with low basal activity
   7653..8375    +  CDS            sg12: sg12 is a basic (constitutively fluorescent) long stokes shift fluorescent protein published in 1997, derived from Aequorea victoria.
   8391..8556    +  terminator     ADH1 terminator: S. cerevisiae ADH1; transcription terminator for the S. cerevisiae alcohol dehydrogenase 1 (ADH1) gene
   8645..8974    -  CDS            YL111_YEAST: Protein predicted: Swiss-Prot protein existence level 4. From Saccharomyces cerevisiae (strain ATCC 204508 / S288c) (Baker's yeast).
   9283..12036   +  CDS            qa-1s (sequence withheld): QUTR_NEUCR - Protein inferred from homology: Swiss-Prot protein existence level 3. Multi-domain repressor protein that negatively regulates transcription of the quinate utilization pathway genes. May mediate its repressor activity by binding directly to the qa-1f activator protein (By similarity). From Neurospora crassa (strain ATCC 24698 / 74-OR23-1A / CBS 708.71 / DSM 1257 / FGSC 987).
  12097..12426   +  CDS            SH3: SH3 is a basic (constitutively fluorescent) cyan fluorescent protein published in 2019, derived from Arabidopsis thaliana. It requires the cofactor flavin for fluorescence.
  14296..14327   -  promoter       minP: minimal TATA-box promoter with low basal activity
  14493..14681   -  CDS            DED1 (fragment): DED1_CANGA - Protein inferred from homology: Swiss-Prot protein existence level 3. ATP-binding RNA helicase involved in translation initiation. Remodels RNA in response to ADP and ATP concentrations by facilitating disruption, but also formation of RNA duplexes (By similarity). From Candida glabrata (strain ATCC 2001 / CBS 138 / JCM 3761 / NBRC 0622 / NRRL Y-65) (Yeast) (Torulopsis glabrata).
  15168..15803   -  CDS            HIS3: HIS7_YEAST - Experimental evidence at protein level: Swiss-Prot protein existence level 1. From Saccharomyces cerevisiae (strain ATCC 204508 / S288c) (Baker's yeast).
  15909..16096   -  promoter       HIS3 promoter: S. cerevisiae HIS3
  16146..16373   +  CDS            MRM1 (fragment): MRM1_YEAST - Also known as PET56 From Saccharomyces cerevisiae (strain ATCC 204508 / S288c) (Baker's yeast).
