[The description below was written by a language model from this plasmid's Addgene catalogue record and pLannotate feature annotations shown in this document.]
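Description:
pMAL728 is a 16.4 kb yeast expression plasmid on a pUC-type backbone that encodes OptoQ-AMP6, a light-controlled gene expression circuit for Saccharomyces cerevisiae that combines the EL222 optogenetic system with the Neurospora crassa quinic acid (Q) regulon. In E. coli it is maintained at high copy through the ColE1/pUC origin and selected with ampicillin (AmpR); an f1 origin and T3/T7 promoter and lac remnants from the cloning vector are also present. Yeast selection uses HIS3 with its own promoter. No yeast replication origin (2μ or CEN/ARS) is annotated, and the cassettes are bracketed by fragments of the genes that neighbour HIS3 in the genome (DED1 and MRM1/PET56). This would be consistent with integration at that locus, although the record does not state the mode of maintenance.

The catalogued insert is VP16-EL222 carrying an A79Q mutation and an N-terminal SV40 NLS, driven by the constitutive TEF1 promoter and ended by the CYC1 terminator. EL222 is a LOV-domain protein from Erythrobacter litoralis that binds DNA only when illuminated with blue light, so fusion to the VP16 activation domain yields a light-switchable transcription factor. Two minimal TATA-box promoters in opposite orientations are annotated downstream, probably the cores of synthetic inducible promoters, though their upstream operator sequences are not annotated. The table also shows a GFP-family reporter ORF followed by the ADH1 terminator, and the Q-system repressor qa-1s (QS) followed closely by a flavin-binding, LOV-like domain of Arabidopsis origin, possibly a light-responsive fusion. Several kilobases remain unannotated, so components such as the QF activator cannot be confirmed from the table. The construct is used for optogenetic amplification of gene expression in yeast.
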