Addgene plasmid #169152: pMAL728
Purpose: Encodes OptoQ-AMP6
Depositing lab: Jose Avalos. Depositing organization: Princeton University. Publication: The Neurospora crassa Inducible Q System Enables Simultaneous Optogenetic Amplification and Inversion in Saccharomyces cerevisiae for Bidirectional Control of Gene Expression. Lalwani MA, Zhao EM, Wegner SA, Avalos JL. ACS Synth Biol. 2021 Aug 20;10(8):2060-2075. doi: 10.1021/acssynbio.1c00229. Epub 2021 Aug 4. PubMed 34346207.
Backbone
  Vector backbone: pUC
  Vector type: Yeast Expression
  Selectable markers: HIS3
Growth in bacteria
  Bacterial resistance: Ampicillin, 100 μg/mL
  Growth temperature: 37°C
  Growth strain: DH5alpha
  Copy number: High Copy
Gene/Insert
  Gene/Insert name: VP16-EL222
  Species: Erythrobacter litoralis
  Insert size (bp): 900
  Mutation: A79Q
  Tag / fusion protein: SV40 NLS (N terminal on insert)
Resource information
  A portion of this plasmid was derived from a plasmid made by: Kevin Gardner and Laura Motta-Mena
Terms and licenses: Academic/Nonprofit Terms; Industry Terms: Not Available to Industry
How to cite: pMAL728 was a gift from Jose Avalos (Addgene plasmid # 169152 ; http://n2t.net/addgene:169152 ; RRID:Addgene_169152)
